Addgene plasmid #123472: pMK-PatpI (NEP)
Purpose: MoChlo kit
Depositing lab: Scott Lenaghan & C. Neal Stewart. Depositing organization: University of Tennessee Institute of Agriculture. Publication: MoChlo: A versatile modular cloning toolbox for chloroplast biotechnology. Occhialini A, Piatek A, Pfotenhauer AC, Frazier TP, Stewart CN, Lenaghan S. Plant Physiol. 2019 Jan 24. pii: pp.18.01220. doi: 10.1104/pp.18.01220. PubMed 30679266.
Backbone
  Vector backbone: pMK-RQ
  Vector type: Synthetic Biology
Growth in bacteria
  Bacterial resistance: Kanamycin, 50 μg/mL
  Growth temperature: 37°C
  Growth strain: Top10
  Copy number: High Copy
Gene/Insert
  Gene/Insert name: PatpI (NEP)
  Cloning method: Restriction Enzyme; 5′ cloning site Unknown (unknown if destroyed)
Terms and licenses: Academic/Nonprofit Terms; Industry Terms: Not Available to Industry
Depositor comments: All inserts have been produced by gene synthesis and cloned in the indicated backbone vector. The insert is a chloroplast promoter designed for Golden-Gate cloning. The Original Material was developed in the performance of research that was funded by Grant Nos. ARPA-E: DE-AR000660 & DARPA: D17AC00016.
How to cite: pMK-PatpI (NEP) was a gift from Scott Lenaghan & C. Neal Stewart (Addgene plasmid # 123472 ; http://n2t.net/addgene:123472 ; RRID:Addgene_123472)
