[The description below was written by a language model from this plasmid's Addgene catalogue record and pLannotate feature annotations shown in this document.]
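Description:
pMK-PatpI (NEP) is a small (about 2.3 kb) part-donor plasmid from the MoChlo kit, a modular cloning toolbox for chloroplast biotechnology. It is built on the pMK-RQ gene-synthesis backbone and is classed as a synthetic biology vector. It is maintained in E. coli, not used directly in plants. Propagation relies on a high-copy ColE1/pUC-type origin, and selection is by kanamycin through an aminoglycoside phosphotransferase gene (NeoR/KanR) driven by the bla (AmpR) promoter.

The payload is PatpI (NEP), a synthesised chloroplast promoter designed for Golden Gate cloning. The name suggests the promoter of the plastid atpI gene, with "NEP" presumably marking it as a form recognised by the nuclear-encoded plastid RNA polymerase, though the record does not spell this out. It also does not state the source species, the flanking Type IIS enzyme sites or the overhangs. The automated feature table does not annotate the insert itself. By elimination, the insert probably lies in the unannotated stretch just downstream of the T7 promoter, between the lacZα remnant and the short lacI fragment.

The other annotated features are a T7 promoter and short fragments of an M13 origin, lacZα, lacI and an RSF origin. These fragments look like backbone remnants or partial sequence matches rather than functional elements.

In use, the plasmid would supply this promoter as a standardised module to be combined with other MoChlo parts such as coding sequences and terminators. The assembled expression cassettes are intended for plastid genome engineering.
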