Features (pLannotate 1.2.2; 8 found; start..end, strand, type, name):
      3..134     -  rep_origin     M13 ori (fragment): M13 bacteriophage origin of replication; arrow indicates direction of (+) strand synthesis
    155..311     -  CDS            lacZα (fragment): LacZα fragment of β-galactosidase; lacZ fragment
    320..338     +  promoter       T7 promoter: promoter for bacteriophage T7 RNA polymerase
    461..508     -  CDS            lacI (fragment): lac repressor; lacI; The lac repressor binds to the lac operator to inhibit transcription in E. coli. This inhibition can be relieved by adding lactose or isopropyl-β-D-thiogalactopyranoside (IPTG).
    545..585     -  rep_origin     RSF ori (fragment): Plasmids containing the RSF 1030 origin of replication can be propagated in E. coli cells that contain additional plasmids with compatible origins.
    663..1251    -  rep_origin     ori: high-copy-number ColE1/pMB1/pBR322/pUC origin of replication
   1425..2219    -  CDS            NeoR/KanR: aminoglycoside phosphotransferase confers resistance to neomycin, kanamycin, and G418 (Geneticin®)
   2220..2324    -  promoter       AmpR promoter: bla
>Addgene plasmid #123472 | pMK-PatpI (NEP) | addgene full sequence | sequence record 247663 | Addgene NGS Result
CTAAATTGTAAGCGTTAATATTTTGTTAAAATTCGCGTTAAATTTTTGTTAAATCAGCTCATTTTTTAAC
CAATAGGCCGAAATCGGCAAAATCCCTTATAAATCAAAAGAATAGACCGAGATAGGGTTGAGTGGCCGCT
ACAGGGCGCTCCCATTCGCCATTCAGGCTGCGCAACTGTTGGGAAGGGCGTTTCGGTGCGGGCCTCTTCG
CTATTACGCCAGCTGGCGAAAGGGGGATGTGCTGCAAGGCGATTAAGTTGGGTAACGCCAGGGTTTTCCC
AGTCACGACGTTGTAAAACGACGGCCAGTGAGCGCGACGTAATACGACTCACTATAGGGCGAATTGAAGG
AAGGCCGTCAAGGCCGCATCAACGAGCTCGGTCTCAGGAGTCCTTGATTAATAATAACATAATAAGATAT
ACTTGAGACCGGTACCCTCTGGGCCTCATGGGCCTTCCTTTCACTGCCCGCTTTCCAGTCGGGAAACCTG
TCGTGCCAGCTGCATTAACATGGTCATAGCTGTTTCCTTGCGTATTGGGCGCTCTCCGCTTCCTCGCTCA
CTGACTCGCTGCGCTCGGTCGTTCGGGTAAAGCCTGGGGTGCCTAATGAGCAAAAGGCCAGCAAAAGGCC
AGGAACCGTAAAAAGGCCGCGTTGCTGGCGTTTTTCCATAGGCTCCGCCCCCCTGACGAGCATCACAAAA
ATCGACGCTCAAGTCAGAGGTGGCGAAACCCGACAGGACTATAAAGATACCAGGCGTTTCCCCCTGGAAG
CTCCCTCGTGCGCTCTCCTGTTCCGACCCTGCCGCTTACCGGATACCTGTCCGCCTTTCTCCCTTCGGGA
AGCGTGGCGCTTTCTCATAGCTCACGCTGTAGGTATCTCAGTTCGGTGTAGGTCGTTCGCTCCAAGCTGG
GCTGTGTGCACGAACCCCCCGTTCAGCCCGACCGCTGCGCCTTATCCGGTAACTATCGTCTTGAGTCCAA
CCCGGTAAGACACGACTTATCGCCACTGGCAGCAGCCACTGGTAACAGGATTAGCAGAGCGAGGTATGTA
GGCGGTGCTACAGAGTTCTTGAAGTGGTGGCCTAACTACGGCTACACTAGAAGAACAGTATTTGGTATCT
GCGCTCTGCTGAAGCCAGTTACCTTCGGAAAAAGAGTTGGTAGCTCTTGATCCGGCAAACAAACCACCGC
TGGTAGCGGTGGTTTTTTTGTTTGCAAGCAGCAGATTACGCGCAGAAAAAAAGGATCTCAAGAAGATCCT
TTGATCTTTTCTACGGGGTCTGACGCTCAGTGGAACGAAAACTCACGTTAAGGGATTTTGGTCATGAGAT
TATCAAAAAGGATCTTCACCTAGATCCTTTTAAATTAAAAATGAAGTTTTAAATCAATCTAAAGTATATA
TGAGTAAACTTGGTCTGACAGTTATTAGAAAAATTCATCCAGCAGACGATAAAACGCAATACGCTGGCTA
TCCGGTGCCGCAATGCCATACAGCACCAGAAAACGATCCGCCCATTCGCCGCCCAGTTCTTCCGCAATAT
CACGGGTGGCCAGCGCAATATCCTGATAACGATCCGCCACGCCCAGACGGCCGCAATCAATAAAGCCGCT
AAAACGGCCATTTTCCACCATAATGTTCGGCAGGCACGCATCACCATGGGTCACCACCAGATCTTCGCCA
TCCGGCATGCTCGCTTTCAGACGCGCAAACAGCTCTGCCGGTGCCAGGCCCTGATGTTCTTCATCCAGAT
CATCCTGATCCACCAGGCCCGCTTCCATACGGGTACGCGCACGTTCAATACGATGTTTCGCCTGATGATC
AAACGGACAGGTCGCCGGGTCCAGGGTATGCAGACGACGCATGGCATCCGCCATAATGCTCACTTTTTCT
GCCGGCGCCAGATGGCTAGACAGCAGATCCTGACCCGGCACTTCGCCCAGCAGCAGCCAATCACGGCCCG
CTTCGGTCACCACATCCAGCACCGCCGCACACGGAACACCGGTGGTGGCCAGCCAGCTCAGACGCGCCGC
TTCATCCTGCAGCTCGTTCAGCGCACCGCTCAGATCGGTTTTCACAAACAGCACCGGACGACCCTGCGCG
CTCAGACGAAACACCGCCGCATCAGAGCAGCCAATGGTCTGCTGCGCCCAATCATAGCCAAACAGACGTT
CCACCCACGCTGCCGGGCTACCCGCATGCAGGCCATCCTGTTCAATCATACTCTTCCTTTTTCAATATTA
TTGAAGCATTTATCAGGGTTATTGTCTCATGAGCGGATACATATTTGAATGTATTTAGAAAAATAAACAA
ATAGGGGTTCCGCGCACATTTCCCCGAAAAGTGCCAC
