>Addgene plasmid #123472 | pMK-PatpI (NEP) | depositor partial sequence | sequence record 235567 | PatpI (NEP)
TCCTTGATTAATAATAACATAATAAGATA
